>Addgene plasmid #112417 | pFOXA3.1.0-gDNA | depositor full sequence | sequence record 211808 | Full Sequence
TAGAGCTAGAAATAGCAAGTTAAAATAAGGCTAGTCCGTTATCAACTTGAAAAAGTGGCACCGAGTCGGT
GCTTTTTTGTTTTAGAGCTAGAAATAGCAAGTTAAAATAAGGCTAGTCCGTTTTTAGCGCGTGCGCCAAT
TCTGCAGACAAATGGCTCTAGAGGTACCCGTTACATAACTTACGGTAAATGGCCCGCCTGGCTGACCGCC
CAACGACCCCCGCCCATTGACGTCAATAGTAACGCCAATAGGGACTTTCCATTGACGTCAATGGGTGGAG
TATTTACGGTAAACTGCCCACTTGGCAGTACATCAAGTGTATCATATGCCAAGTACGCCCCCTATTGACG
TCAATGACGGTAAATGGCCCGCCTGGCATTGTGCCCAGTACATGACCTTATGGGACTTTCCTACTTGGCA
GTACATCTACGTATTAGTCATCGCTATTACCATGGTCGAGGTGAGCCCCACGTTCTGCTTCACTCTCCCC
ATCTCCCCCCCCTCCCCACCCCCAATTTTGTATTTATTTATTTTTTAATTATTTTGTGCAGCGATGGGGG
CGGGGGGGGGGGGGGGGCGCGCGCCAGGCGGGGCGGGGCGGGGCGAGGGGCGGGGCGGGGCGAGGCGGAG
AGGTGCGGCGGCAGCCAATCAGAGCGGCGCGCTCCGAAAGTTTCCTTTTATGGCGAGGCGGCGGCGGCGG
CGGCCCTATAAAAAGCGAAGCGCGCGGCGGGCGGGAGTCGCTGCGACGCTGCCTTCGCCCCGTGCCCCGC
TCCGCCGCCGCCTCGCGCCGCCCGCCCCGGCTCTGACTGACCGCGTTACTCCCACAGGTGAGCGGGCGGG
ACGGCCCTTCTCCTCCGGGCTGTAATTAGCTGAGCAAGAGGTAAGGGTTTAAGGGATGGTTGGTTGGTGG
GGTATTAATGTTTAATTACCTGGAGCACCTGCCTGAAATCACTTTTTTTCAGGTTGGACCGGTGCCACCA
TGGACTATAAGGACCACGACGGAGACTACAAGGATCATGATATTGATTACAAAGACGATGACGATAAGAT
GGCCCCAAAGAAGAAGCGGAAGGTCGGTATCCACGGAGTCCCAGCAGCCGACAAGAAGTACAGCATCGGC
CTGGACATCGGCACCAACTCTGTGGGCTGGGCCGTGATCACCGACGAGTACAAGGTGCCCAGCAAGAAAT
TCAAGGTGCTGGGCAACACCGACCGGCACAGCATCAAGAAGAACCTGATCGGAGCCCTGCTGTTCGACAG
CGGCGAAACAGCCGAGGCCACCCGGCTGAAGAGAACCGCCAGAAGAAGATACACCAGACGGAAGAACCGG
ATCTGCTATCTGCAAGAGATCTTCAGCAACGAGATGGCCAAGGTGGACGACAGCTTCTTCCACAGACTGG
AAGAGTCCTTCCTGGTGGAAGAGGATAAGAAGCACGAGCGGCACCCCATCTTCGGCAACATCGTGGACGA
GGTGGCCTACCACGAGAAGTACCCCACCATCTACCACCTGAGAAAGAAACTGGTGGACAGCACCGACAAG
GCCGACCTGCGGCTGATCTATCTGGCCCTGGCCCACATGATCAAGTTCCGGGGCCACTTCCTGATCGAGG
GCGACCTGAACCCCGACAACAGCGACGTGGACAAGCTGTTCATCCAGCTGGTGCAGACCTACAACCAGCT
GTTCGAGGAAAACCCCATCAACGCCAGCGGCGTGGACGCCAAGGCCATCCTGTCTGCCAGACTGAGCAAG
AGCAGACGGCTGGAAAATCTGATCGCCCAGCTGCCCGGCGAGAAGAAGAATGGCCTGTTCGGAAACCTGA
TTGCCCTGAGCCTGGGCCTGACCCCCAACTTCAAGAGCAACTTCGACCTGGCCGAGGATGCCAAACTGCA
GCTGAGCAAGGACACCTACGACGACGACCTGGACAACCTGCTGGCCCAGATCGGCGACCAGTACGCCGAC
CTGTTTCTGGCCGCCAAGAACCTGTCCGACGCCATCCTGCTGAGCGACATCCTGAGAGTGAACACCGAGA
TCACCAAGGCCCCCCTGAGCGCCTCTATGATCAAGAGATACGACGAGCACCACCAGGACCTGACCCTGCT
GAAAGCTCTCGTGCGGCAGCAGCTGCCTGAGAAGTACAAAGAGATTTTCTTCGACCAGAGCAAGAACGGC
TACGCCGGCTACATTGACGGCGGAGCCAGCCAGGAAGAGTTCTACAAGTTCATCAAGCCCATCCTGGAAA
AGATGGACGGCACCGAGGAACTGCTCGTGAAGCTGAACAGAGAGGACCTGCTGCGGAAGCAGCGGACCTT
CGACAACGGCAGCATCCCCCACCAGATCCACCTGGGAGAGCTGCACGCCATTCTGCGGCGGCAGGAAGAT
TTTTACCCATTCCTGAAGGACAACCGGGAAAAGATCGAGAAGATCCTGACCTTCCGCATCCCCTACTACG
TGGGCCCTCTGGCCAGGGGAAACAGCAGATTCGCCTGGATGACCAGAAAGAGCGAGGAAACCATCACCCC
CTGGAACTTCGAGGAAGTGGTGGACAAGGGCGCTTCCGCCCAGAGCTTCATCGAGCGGATGACCAACTTC
GATAAGAACCTGCCCAACGAGAAGGTGCTGCCCAAGCACAGCCTGCTGTACGAGTACTTCACCGTGTATA
ACGAGCTGACCAAAGTGAAATACGTGACCGAGGGAATGAGAAAGCCCGCCTTCCTGAGCGGCGAGCAGAA
AAAGGCCATCGTGGACCTGCTGTTCAAGACCAACCGGAAAGTGACCGTGAAGCAGCTGAAAGAGGACTAC
TTCAAGAAAATCGAGTGCTTCGACTCCGTGGAAATCTCCGGCGTGGAAGATCGGTTCAACGCCTCCCTGG
GCACATACCACGATCTGCTGAAAATTATCAAGGACAAGGACTTCCTGGACAATGAGGAAAACGAGGACAT
TCTGGAAGATATCGTGCTGACCCTGACACTGTTTGAGGACAGAGAGATGATCGAGGAACGGCTGAAAACC
TATGCCCACCTGTTCGACGACAAAGTGATGAAGCAGCTGAAGCGGCGGAGATACACCGGCTGGGGCAGGC
TGAGCCGGAAGCTGATCAACGGCATCCGGGACAAGCAGTCCGGCAAGACAATCCTGGATTTCCTGAAGTC
CGACGGCTTCGCCAACAGAAACTTCATGCAGCTGATCCACGACGACAGCCTGACCTTTAAAGAGGACATC
CAGAAAGCCCAGGTGTCCGGCCAGGGCGATAGCCTGCACGAGCACATTGCCAATCTGGCCGGCAGCCCCG
CCATTAAGAAGGGCATCCTGCAGACAGTGAAGGTGGTGGACGAGCTCGTGAAAGTGATGGGCCGGCACAA
GCCCGAGAACATCGTGATCGAAATGGCCAGAGAGAACCAGACCACCCAGAAGGGACAGAAGAACAGCCGC
GAGAGAATGAAGCGGATCGAAGAGGGCATCAAAGAGCTGGGCAGCCAGATCCTGAAAGAACACCCCGTGG
AAAACACCCAGCTGCAGAACGAGAAGCTGTACCTGTACTACCTGCAGAATGGGCGGGATATGTACGTGGA
CCAGGAACTGGACATCAACCGGCTGTCCGACTACGATGTGGACCATATCGTGCCTCAGAGCTTTCTGAAG
GACGACTCCATCGACAACAAGGTGCTGACCAGAAGCGACAAGAACCGGGGCAAGAGCGACAACGTGCCCT
CCGAAGAGGTCGTGAAGAAGATGAAGAACTACTGGCGGCAGCTGCTGAACGCCAAGCTGATTACCCAGAG
AAAGTTCGACAATCTGACCAAGGCCGAGAGAGGCGGCCTGAGCGAACTGGATAAGGCCGGCTTCATCAAG
AGACAGCTGGTGGAAACCCGGCAGATCACAAAGCACGTGGCACAGATCCTGGACTCCCGGATGAACACTA
AGTACGACGAGAATGACAAGCTGATCCGGGAAGTGAAAGTGATCACCCTGAAGTCCAAGCTGGTGTCCGA
TTTCCGGAAGGATTTCCAGTTTTACAAAGTGCGCGAGATCAACAACTACCACCACGCCCACGACGCCTAC
CTGAACGCCGTCGTGGGAACCGCCCTGATCAAAAAGTACCCTAAGCTGGAAAGCGAGTTCGTGTACGGCG
ACTACAAGGTGTACGACGTGCGGAAGATGATCGCCAAGAGCGAGCAGGAAATCGGCAAGGCTACCGCCAA
GTACTTCTTCTACAGCAACATCATGAACTTTTTCAAGACCGAGATTACCCTGGCCAACGGCGAGATCCGG
AAGCGGCCTCTGATCGAGACAAACGGCGAAACCGGGGAGATCGTGTGGGATAAGGGCCGGGATTTTGCCA
CCGTGCGGAAAGTGCTGAGCATGCCCCAAGTGAATATCGTGAAAAAGACCGAGGTGCAGACAGGCGGCTT
CAGCAAAGAGTCTATCCTGCCCAAGAGGAACAGCGATAAGCTGATCGCCAGAAAGAAGGACTGGGACCCT
AAGAAGTACGGCGGCTTCGACAGCCCCACCGTGGCCTATTCTGTGCTGGTGGTGGCCAAAGTGGAAAAGG
GCAAGTCCAAGAAACTGAAGAGTGTGAAAGAGCTGCTGGGGATCACCATCATGGAAAGAAGCAGCTTCGA
GAAGAATCCCATCGACTTTCTGGAAGCCAAGGGCTACAAAGAAGTGAAAAAGGACCTGATCATCAAGCTG
CCTAAGTACTCCCTGTTCGAGCTGGAAAACGGCCGGAAGAGAATGCTGGCCTCTGCCGGCGAACTGCAGA
AGGGAAACGAACTGGCCCTGCCCTCCAAATATGTGAACTTCCTGTACCTGGCCAGCCACTATGAGAAGCT
GAAGGGCTCCCCCGAGGATAATGAGCAGAAACAGCTGTTTGTGGAACAGCACAAGCACTACCTGGACGAG
ATCATCGAGCAGATCAGCGAGTTCTCCAAGAGAGTGATCCTGGCCGACGCTAATCTGGACAAAGTGCTGT
CCGCCTACAACAAGCACCGGGATAAGCCCATCAGAGAGCAGGCCGAGAATATCATCCACCTGTTTACCCT
GACCAATCTGGGAGCCCCTGCCGCCTTCAAGTACTTTGACACCACCATCGACCGGAAGAGGTACACCAGC
ACCAAAGAGGTGCTGGACGCCACCCTGATCCACCAGAGCATCACCGGCCTGTACGAGACACGGATCGACC
TGTCTCAGCTGGGAGGCGACAAAAGGCCGGCGGCCACGAAAAAGGCCGGCCAGGCAAAAAAGAAAAAGTA
AGAATTCCTAGAGCTCGCTGATCAGCCTCGACTGTGCCTTCTAGTTGCCAGCCATCTGTTGTTTGCCCCT
CCCCCGTGCCTTCCTTGACCCTGGAAGGTGCCACTCCCACTGTCCTTTCCTAATAAAATGAGGAAATTGC
ATCGCATTGTCTGAGTAGGTGTCATTCTATTCTGGGGGGTGGGGTGGGGCAGGACAGCAAGGGGGAGGAT
TGGGAAGAGAATAGCAGGCATGCTGGGGAGCGGCCGCAGGAACCCCTAGTGATGGAGTTGGCCACTCCCT
CTCTGCGCGCTCGCTCGCTCACTGAGGCCGGGCGACCAAAGGTCGCCCGACGCCCGGGCTTTGCCCGGGC
GGCCTCAGTGAGCGAGCGAGCGCGCAGCTGCCTGCAGGGGCGCCTGATGCGGTATTTTCTCCTTACGCAT
CTGTGCGGTATTTCACACCGCATA
[142 nt withheld, positions 5695-5836]
C
[141 nt withheld, positions 5838-5978]
CCTTTGACGTTGGAGTCCACGTTCTTT
[37 nt withheld, positions 6006-6042]
ACCCTATCTCGGGCTATTCTTTTGATTTATAAGGGATTTTGCCGATTTCGGCCTATTGGTTAAAAAATGA
GCTGATTTAACAAAAATTTAACGCGAATTTTAACAAAATATTAACGTTTACAATTTTATGGTGCACTCTC
AGTACAATCTGCTCTGATGCCGCATAGTTAAGCCAGCCCCGACACCCGCCAACACCCGCTGACGCGCCCT
GACGGGCTTGTCTGCTCCCGGCATCCGCTTACAGACAAGCTGTGACCGTCTCCGGGAGCTGCATGTGTCA
GAGGTTTTCACCGTCATCACCGAAACGCGCGAGACGAAAGGGCCTCGTGATACGCCTATTTTTATAGGTT
AATGTCATGATAATAATGGTTTCTTAGACGTCAGGTGGCACTTTTCGGGGAAATGTGCGCGGAACCCCTA
TTTGTTTATTTTTCTAAATACATTCAAATATGTATCCGCTCATGAGACAATAACCCTGATAAATGCTTCA
ATAATATTGAAAAAGGAAGAGTATGAGTATTCAACATTTCCGTGTCGCCCTTATTCCCTTTTTTGCGGCA
TTTTGCCTTCCTGTTTTTGCTCACCCAGAAACGCTGGTGAAAGTAAAAGATGCTGAAGATCAGTTGGGTG
CACGAGTGGGTTACATCGAACTGGATCTCAACAGCGGTAAGATCCTTGAGAGTTTTCGCCCCGAAGAACG
TTTTCCAATGATGAGCACTTTTAAAGTTCTGCTATGTGGCGCGGTATTATCCCGTATTGACGCCGGGCAA
GAGCAACTCGGTCGCCGCATACACTATTCTCAGAATGACTTGGTTGAGTACTCACCAGTCACAGAAAAGC
ATCTTACGGATGGCATGACAGTAAGAGAATTATGCAGTGCTGCCATAACCATGAGTGATAACACTGCGGC
CAACTTACTTCTGACAACGATCGGAGGACCGAAGGAGCTAACCGCTTTTTTGCACAACATGGGGGATCAT
GTAACTCGCCTTGATCGTTGGGAACCGGAGCTGAATGAAGCCATACCAAACGACGAGCGTGACACCACGA
TGCCTGTAGCAATGGCAACAACGTTGCGCAAACTATTAACTGGCGAACTACTTACTCTAGCTTCCCGGCA
ACAATTAATAGACTGGATGGAGGCGGATAAAGTTGCAGGACCACTTCTGCGCTCGGCCCTTCCGGCTGGC
TGGTTTATTGCTGATAAATCTGGAGCCGGTGAGCGTGGAAGCCGCGGTATCATTGCAGCACTGGGGCCAG
ATGGTAAGCCCTCCCGTATCGTAGTTATCTACACGACGGGGAGTCAGGCAACTATGGATGAACGAAATAG
ACAGATCGCTGAGATAGGTGCCTCACTGATTAAGCATTGGTAACTGTCAGACCAAGTTTACTCATATATA
CTTTAGATTGATTTAAAACTTCATTTTTAATTTAAAAGGATCTAGGTGAAGATCCTTTTTGATAATCTCA
TGACCAAAATCCCTTAACGTGAGTTTTCGTTCCACTGAGCGTCAGACCCCGTAGAAAAGATCAAAGGATC
TTCTTGAGATCCTTTTTTTCTGCGCGTAATCTGCTGCTTGCAAACAAAAAAACCACCGCTACCAGCGGTG
GTTTGTTTGCCGGATCAAGAGCTACCAACTCTTTTTCCGAAGGTAACTGGCTTCAGCAGAGCGCAGATAC
CAAATACTGTCCTTCTAGTGTAGCCGTAGTTAGGCCACCACTTCAAGAACTCTGTAGCACCGCCTACATA
CCTCGCTCTGCTAATCCTGTTACCAGTGGCTGCTGCCAGTGGCGATAAGTCGTGTCTTACCGGGTTGGAC
TCAAGACGATAGTTACCGGATAAGGCGCAGCGGTCGGGCTGAACGGGGGGTTCGTGCACACAGCCCAGCT
TGGAGCGAACGACCTACACCGAACTGAGATACCTACAGCGTGAGCTATGAGAAAGCGCCACGCTTCCCGA
AGGGAGAAAGGCGGACAGGTATCCGGTAAGCGGCAGGGTCGGAACAGGAGAGCGCACGAGGGAGCTTCCA
GGGGGAAACGCCTGGTATCTTTATAGTCCTGTCGGGTTTCGCCACCTCTGACTTGAGCGTCGATTTTTGT
GATGCTCGTCAGGGGGGCGGAGCCTATGGAAAAACGCCAGCAACGCGGCCTTTTTACGGTTCCTGGCCTT
TTGCTGGCCTTTTGCTCACATGTGAGGGCCTATTTCCCATGATTCCTTCATATTTGCATATACGATACAA
GGCTGTTAGAGAGATAATTGGAATTAATTTGACTGTAAACACAAAGATATTAGTACAAAATACGTGACGT
AGAAAGTAATAATTTCTTGGGTAGTTTGCAGTTTTAAAATTATGTTTTAAAATGGACTATCATATGCTTA
CCGTAACTTGAAAGTATTTCGATTTCTTGGCTTTATATATCTTGTGGAAAGGACGAAACACCCCTAGCAG
GGGTTGGGAACAGTTT
Features (pLannotate 1.2.2; 18 found; start..end, strand, type, name):
     79..122     +  misc_RNA       gRNA scaffold (fragment): guide RNA scaffold for the Streptococcus pyogenes CRISPR/Cas9 system
    169..454     +  enhancer       CMV enhancer: human cytomegalovirus immediate early enhancer; contains an 18-bp deletion relative to the standard CMV enhancer
    456..733     +  promoter       chicken β-actin promoter: No description available
    734..962     +  intron         hybrid intron: hybrid between chicken β-actin (CBA) and minute virus of mice (MMV) introns (Gray et al., 2011)
   1100..2701    +  CDS            Cas9(N): N-terminal portion of Streptococcus pyogenes Cas9 (Zetsche et al., 2015)
   2702..5200    +  CDS            Cas9(C): C-terminal portion of Streptococcus pyogenes Cas9 (Zetsche et al., 2015)
   5201..5248    +  CDS            nucleoplasmin NLS: bipartite nuclear localization signal from nucleoplasmin
   5282..5393    +  polyA_signal   bGH poly(A) signal: bovine growth hormone polyadenylation signal
   5498..5638    +  repeat_region  AAV2 ITR: inverted terminal repeat of adeno-associated virus serotype 2 inverted
   5643..5694    -  misc_feature   bom (fragment): basis of mobility region from pBR322
   5713..6093    +  rep_origin     M13 ori (sequence partly withheld): M13 bacteriophage origin of replication; arrow indicates direction of (+) strand synthesis
   6169..6218    -  misc_feature   bom (fragment): basis of mobility region from pBR322
   6320..6355    -  CDS            rop (fragment): Rop protein, which maintains plasmids at low copy number; rop
   6450..6554    +  promoter       AmpR promoter: bla
   6555..7415    +  CDS            AmpR: β-lactamase; bla; confers resistance to ampicillin, carbenicillin, and related antibiotics
   7586..8174    +  rep_origin     ori: high-copy-number ColE1/pMB1/pBR322/pUC origin of replication
   8236..8476    +  promoter       U6 promoter: RNA polymerase III promoter for human U6 snRNA
   8505..72      +  misc_RNA       gRNA scaffold (across the origin): guide RNA scaffold for the Streptococcus pyogenes CRISPR/Cas9 system
