>Addgene plasmid #112417 | pFOXA3.1.0-gDNA | addgene full sequence | sequence record 230296 | Addgene NGS Result
TAGAGCTAGAAATAGCAAGTTAAAATAAGGCTAGTCCGTTATCAACTTGAAAAAGTGGCACCGAGTCGGT
GCTTTTTTGTTTTAGAGCTAGAAATAGCAAGTTAAAATAAGGCTAGTCCGTTTTTAGCGCGTGCGCCAAT
TCTGCAGACAAATGGCTCTAGAGGTACCCGTTACATAACTTACGGTAAATGGCCCGCCTGGCTGACCGCC
CAACGACCCCCGCCCATTGACGTCAATAGTAACGCCAATAGGGACTTTCCATTGACGTCAATGGGTGGAG
TATTTACGGTAAACTGCCCACTTGGCAGTACATCAAGTGTATCATATGCCAAGTACGCCCCCTATTGACG
TCAATGACGGTAAATGGCCCGCCTGGCATTGTGCCCAGTACATGACCTTATGGGACTTTCCTACTTGGCA
GTACATCTACGTATTAGTCATCGCTATTACCATGGTCGAGGTGAGCCCCACGTTCTGCTTCACTCTCCCC
ATCTCCCCCCCCTCCCCACCCCCAATTTTGTATTTATTTATTTTTTAATTATTTTGTGCAGCGATGGGGG
CGGGGGGGGGGGGNNNNNNNNNNNNNGGGCGGGGCGAGGCGGAGAGGTGCGGCGGCAGCCAATCAGAGCG
GCGCGCTCCGAAAGTTTCCTTTTATGGCGAGGCGGCGGCGGCGGCGGCCCTATAAAAAGCGAAGCGCGCG
GCGGGCGGGAGTCGCTGCGCGCTGCCTTCGCCCCGTGCCCCGCTCCGCCGCCGCCTCGCGCCGCCCGCCC
CGGCTCTGACTGACCGCGTTACTCCCACAGGTGAGCGGGCGGGACGGCCCTTCTCCTCCGGGCTGTAATT
AGCTGAGCAAGAGGTAAGGGTTTAAGGGATGGTTGGTTGGTGGGGTATTAATGTTTAATTACCTGGAGCA
CCTGCCTGAAATCACTTTTTTTCAGGTTGGACCGGTGCCACCATGGACTATAAGGACCACGACGGAGACT
ACAAGGATCATGATATTGATTACAAAGACGATGACGATAAGATGGCCCCAAAGAAGAAGCGGAAGGTCGG
TATCCACGGAGTCCCAGCAGCCGACAAGAAGTACAGCATCGGCCTGGACATCGGCACCAACTCTGTGGGC
TGGGCCGTGATCACCGACGAGTACAAGGTGCCCAGCAAGAAATTCAAGGTGCTGGGCAACACCGACCGGC
ACAGCATCAAGAAGAACCTGATCGGAGCCCTGCTGTTCGACAGCGGCGAAACAGCCGAGGCCACCCGGCT
GAAGAGAACCGCCAGAAGAAGATACACCAGACGGAAGAACCGGATCTGCTATCTGCAAGAGATCTTCAGC
AACGAGATGGCCAAGGTGGACGACAGCTTCTTCCACAGACTGGAAGAGTCCTTCCTGGTGGAAGAGGATA
AGAAGCACGAGCGGCACCCCATCTTCGGCAACATCGTGGACGAGGTGGCCTACCACGAGAAGTACCCCAC
CATCTACCACCTGAGAAAGAAACTGGTGGACAGCACCGACAAGGCCGACCTGCGGCTGATCTATCTGGCC
CTGGCCCACATGATCAAGTTCCGGGGCCACTTCCTGATCGAGGGCGACCTGAACCCCGACAACAGCGACG
TGGACAAGCTGTTCATCCAGCTGGTGCAGACCTACAACCAGCTGTTCGAGGAAAACCCCATCAACGCCAG
CGGCGTGGACGCCAAGGCCATCCTGTCTGCCAGACTGAGCAAGAGCAGACGGCTGGAAAATCTGATCGCC
CAGCTGCCCGGCGAGAAGAAGAATGGCCTGTTCGGAAACCTGATTGCCCTGAGCCTGGGCCTGACCCCCA
ACTTCAAGAGCAACTTCGACCTGGCCGAGGATGCCAAACTGCAGCTGAGCAAGGACACCTACGACGACGA
CCTGGACAACCTGCTGGCCCAGATCGGCGACCAGTACGCCGACCTGTTTCTGGCCGCCAAGAACCTGTCC
GACGCCATCCTGCTGAGCGACATCCTGAGAGTGAACACCGAGATCACCAAGGCCCCCCTGAGCGCCTCTA
TGATCAAGAGATACGACGAGCACCACCAGGACCTGACCCTGCTGAAAGCTCTCGTGCGGCAGCAGCTGCC
TGAGAAGTACAAAGAGATTTTCTTCGACCAGAGCAAGAACGGCTACGCCGGCTACATTGACGGCGGAGCC
AGCCAGGAAGAGTTCTACAAGTTCATCAAGCCCATCCTGGAAAAGATGGACGGCACCGAGGAACTGCTCG
TGAAGCTGAACAGAGAGGACCTGCTGCGGAAGCAGCGGACCTTCGACAACGGCAGCATCCCCCACCAGAT
CCACCTGGGAGAGCTGCACGCCATTCTGCGGCGGCAGGAAGATTTTTACCCATTCCTGAAGGACAACCGG
GAAAAGATCGAGAAGATCCTGACCTTCCGCATCCCCTACTACGTGGGCCCTCTGGCCAGGGGAAACAGCA
GATTCGCCTGGATGACCAGAAAGAGCGAGGAAACCATCACCCCCTGGAACTTCGAGGAAGTGGTGGACAA
GGGCGCTTCCGCCCAGAGCTTCATCGAGCGGATGACCAACTTCGATAAGAACCTGCCCAACGAGAAGGTG
CTGCCCAAGCACAGCCTGCTGTACGAGTACTTCACCGTGTATAACGAGCTGACCAAAGTGAAATACGTGA
CCGAGGGAATGAGAAAGCCCGCCTTCCTGAGCGGCGAGCAGAAAAAGGCCATCGTGGACCTGCTGTTCAA
GACCAACCGGAAAGTGACCGTGAAGCAGCTGAAAGAGGACTACTTCAAGAAAATCGAGTGCTTCGACTCC
GTGGAAATCTCCGGCGTGGAAGATCGGTTCAACGCCTCCCTGGGCACATACCACGATCTGCTGAAAATTA
TCAAGGACAAGGACTTCCTGGACAATGAGGAAAACGAGGACATTCTGGAAGATATCGTGCTGACCCTGAC
ACTGTTTGAGGACAGAGAGATGATCGAGGAACGGCTGAAAACCTATGCCCACCTGTTCGACGACAAAGTG
ATGAAGCAGCTGAAGCGGCGGAGATACACCGGCTGGGGCAGGCTGAGCCGGAAGCTGATCAACGGCATCC
GGGACAAGCAGTCCGGCAAGACAATCCTGGATTTCCTGAAGTCCGACGGCTTCGCCAACAGAAACTTCAT
GCAGCTGATCCACGACGACAGCCTGACCTTTAAAGAGGACATCCAGAAAGCCCAGGTGTCCGGCCAGGGC
GATAGCCTGCACGAGCACATTGCCAATCTGGCCGGCAGCCCCGCCATTAAGAAGGGCATCCTGCAGACAG
TGAAGGTGGTGGACGAGCTCGTGAAAGTGATGGGCCGGCACAAGCCCGAGAACATCGTGATCGAAATGGC
CAGAGAGAACCAGACCACCCAGAAGGGACAGAAGAACAGCCGCGAGAGAATGAAGCGGATCGAAGAGGGC
ATCAAAGAGCTGGGCAGCCAGATCCTGAAAGAACACCCCGTGGAAAACACCCAGCTGCAGAACGAGAAGC
TGTACCTGTACTACCTGCAGAATGGGCGGGATATGTACGTGGACCAGGAACTGGACATCAACCGGCTGTC
CGACTACGATGTGGACCATATCGTGCCTCAGAGCTTTCTGAAGGACGACTCCATCGACAACAAGGTGCTG
ACCAGAAGCGACAAGAACCGGGGCAAGAGCGACAACGTGCCCTCCGAAGAGGTCGTGAAGAAGATGAAGA
ACTACTGGCGGCAGCTGCTGAACGCCAAGCTGATTACCCAGAGAAAGTTCGACAATCTGACCAAGGCCGA
GAGAGGCGGCCTGAGCGAACTGGATAAGGCCGGCTTCATCAAGAGACAGCTGGTGGAAACCCGGCAGATC
ACAAAGCACGTGGCACAGATCCTGGACTCCCGGATGAACACTAAGTACGACGAGAATGACAAGCTGATCC
GGGAAGTGAAAGTGATCACCCTGAAGTCCAAGCTGGTGTCCGATTTCCGGAAGGATTTCCAGTTTTACAA
AGTGCGCGAGATCAACAACTACCACCACGCCCACGACGCCTACCTGAACGCCGTCGTGGGAACCGCCCTG
ATCAAAAAGTACCCTAAGCTGGAAAGCGAGTTCGTGTACGGCGACTACAAGGTGTACGACGTGCGGAAGA
TGATCGCCAAGAGCGAGCAGGAAATCGGCAAGGCTACCGCCAAGTACTTCTTCTACAGCAACATCATGAA
CTTTTTCAAGACCGAGATTACCCTGGCCAACGGCGAGATCCGGAAGCGGCCTCTGATCGAGACAAACGGC
GAAACCGGGGAGATCGTGTGGGATAAGGGCCGGGATTTTGCCACCGTGCGGAAAGTGCTGAGCATGCCCC
AAGTGAATATCGTGAAAAAGACCGAGGTGCAGACAGGCGGCTTCAGCAAAGAGTCTATCCTGCCCAAGAG
GAACAGCGATAAGCTGATCGCCAGAAAGAAGGACTGGGACCCTAAGAAGTACGGCGGCTTCGACAGCCCC
ACCGTGGCCTATTCTGTGCTGGTGGTGGCCAAAGTGGAAAAGGGCAAGTCCAAGAAACTGAAGAGTGTGA
AAGAGCTGCTGGGGATCACCATCATGGAAAGAAGCAGCTTCGAGAAGAATCCCATCGACTTTCTGGAAGC
CAAGGGCTACAAAGAAGTGAAAAAGGACCTGATCATCAAGCTGCCTAAGTACTCCCTGTTCGAGCTGGAA
AACGGCCGGAAGAGAATGCTGGCCTCTGCCGGCGAACTGCAGAAGGGAAACGAACTGGCCCTGCCCTCCA
AATATGTGAACTTCCTGTACCTGGCCAGCCACTATGAGAAGCTGAAGGGCTCCCCCGAGGATAATGAGCA
GAAACAGCTGTTTGTGGAACAGCACAAGCACTACCTGGACGAGATCATCGAGCAGATCAGCGAGTTCTCC
AAGAGAGTGATCCTGGCCGACGCTAATCTGGACAAAGTGCTGTCCGCCTACAACAAGCACCGGGATAAGC
CCATCAGAGAGCAGGCCGAGAATATCATCCACCTGTTTACCCTGACCAATCTGGGAGCCCCTGCCGCCTT
CAAGTACTTTGACACCACCATCGACCGGAAGAGGTACACCAGCACCAAAGAGGTGCTGGACGCCACCCTG
ATCCACCAGAGCATCACCGGCCTGTACGAGACACGGATCGACCTGTCTCAGCTGGGAGGCGACAAAAGGC
CGGCGGCCACGAAAAAGGCCGGCCAGGCAAAAAAGAAAAAGTAAGAATTCCTAGAGCTCGCTGATCAGCC
TCGACTGTGCCTTCTAGTTGCCAGCCATCTGTTGTTTGCCCCTCCCCCGTGCCTTCCTTGACCCTGGAAG
GTGCCACTCCCACTGTCCTTTCCTAATAAAATGAGGAAATTGCATCGCATTGTCTGAGTAGGTGTCATTC
TATTCTGGGGGGTGGGGTGGGGCAGGACAGCAAGGGGGAGGATTGGGAAGAGAATAGCAGGCATGCTGGG
GAGCGGCCGCAGGAACCCCTAGTGATGGAGTTGGCCACTCCCTCTCTGCGCGCTCGCTCGCTCACTGAGG
CCGGGCGACCAAAGGTCGCCCGACGCCCGGGCTTTGCCCGGGCGGCCTCAGTGAGCGAGCGAGCGCGCAG
CTGCCTGCAGGGGCGCCTGATGCGGTATTTTCTCCTTACGCATCTGTGCGGTATTTCACACCGCATA
[95 nt withheld, positions 5668-5762]
T
[46 nt withheld, positions 5764-5809]
C
[141 nt withheld, positions 5811-5951]
CCTTTGACGTTGGAGTCCACGTTCTTT
[37 nt withheld, positions 5979-6015]
ACTCTATCTCGGGCTATTCTTTTGATTTATAAGGGATTTTGCCGATTTCGGTCTATTGGTTAAAAAATGA
GCTGATTTAACAAAAATTTAACGCGAATTTTAACAAAATATTAACGTTTACAATTTTATGGTGCACTCTC
AGTACAATCTGCTCTGATGCCGCATAGTTAAGCCAGCCCCGACACCCGCCAACACCCGCTGACGCGCCCT
GACGGGCTTGTCTGCTCCCGGCATCCGCTTACAGACAAGCTGTGACCGTCTCCGGGAGCTGCATGTGTCA
GAGGTTTTCACCGTCATCACCGAAACGCGCGAGACGAAAGGGCCTCGTGATACGCCTATTTTTATAGGTT
AATGTCATGATAATAATGGTTTCTTAGACGTCAGGTGGCACTTTTCGGGGAAATGTGCGCGGAACCCCTA
TTTGTTTATTTTTCTAAATACATTCAAATATGTATCCGCTCATGAGACAATAACCCTGATAAATGCTTCA
ATAATATTGAAAAAGGAAGAGTATGAGTATTCAACATTTCCGTGTCGCCCTTATTCCCTTTTTTGCGGCA
TTTTGCCTTCCTGTTTTTGCTCACCCAGAAACGCTGGTGAAAGTAAAAGATGCTGAAGATCAGTTGGGTG
CACGAGTGGGTTACATCGAACTGGATCTCAACAGCGGTAAGATCCTTGAGAGTTTTCGCCCCGAAGAACG
TTTTCCAATGATGAGCACTTTTAAAGTTCTGCTATGTGGCGCGGTATTATCCCGTATTGACGCCGGGCAA
GAGCAACTCGGTCGCCGCATACACTATTCTCAGAATGACTTGGTTGAGTACTCACCAGTCACAGAAAAGC
ATCTTACGGATGGCATGACAGTAAGAGAATTATGCAGTGCTGCCATAACCATGAGTGATAACACTGCGGC
CAACTTACTTCTGACAACGATCGGAGGACCGAAGGAGCTAACCGCTTTTTTGCACAACATGGGGGATCAT
GTAACTCGCCTTGATCGTTGGGAACCGGAGCTGAATGAAGCCATACCAAACGACGAGCGTGACACCACGA
TGCCTGTAGCAATGGCAACAACGTTGCGCAAACTATTAACTGGCGAACTACTTACTCTAGCTTCCCGGCA
ACAATTAATAGACTGGATGGAGGCGGATAAAGTTGCAGGACCACTTCTGCGCTCGGCCCTTCCGGCTGGC
TGGTTTATTGCTGATAAATCTGGAGCCGGTGAGCGTGGAAGCCGCGGTATCATTGCAGCACTGGGGCCAG
ATGGTAAGCCCTCCCGTATCGTAGTTATCTACACGACGGGGAGTCAGGCAACTATGGATGAACGAAATAG
ACAGATCGCTGAGATAGGTGCCTCACTGATTAAGCATTGGTAACTGTCAGACCAAGTTTACTCATATATA
CTTTAGATTGATTTAAAACTTCATTTTTAATTTAAAAGGATCTAGGTGAAGATCCTTTTTGATAATCTCA
TGACCAAAATCCCTTAACGTGAGTTTTCGTTCCACTGAGCGTCAGACCCCGTAGAAAAGATCAAAGGATC
TTCTTGAGATCCTTTTTTTCTGCGCGTAATCTGCTGCTTGCAAACAAAAAAACCACCGCTACCAGCGGTG
GTTTGTTTGCCGGATCAAGAGCTACCAACTCTTTTTCCGAAGGTAACTGGCTTCAGCAGAGCGCAGATAC
CAAATACTGTTCTTCTAGTGTAGCCGTAGTTAGGCCACCACTTCAAGAACTCTGTAGCACCGCCTACATA
CCTCGCTCTGCTAATCCTGTTACCAGTGGCTGCTGCCAGTGGCGATAAGTCGTGTCTTACCGGGTTGGAC
TCAAGACGATAGTTACCGGATAAGGCGCAGCGGTCGGGCTGAACGGGGGGTTCGTGCACACAGCCCAGCT
TGGAGCGAACGACCTACACCGAACTGAGATACCTACAGCGTGAGCTATGAGAAAGCGCCACGCTTCCCGA
AGGGAGAAAGGCGGACAGGTATCCGGTAAGCGGCAGGGTCGGAACAGGAGAGCGCACGAGGGAGCTTCCA
GGGGGAAACGCCTGGTATCTTTATAGTCCTGTCGGGTTTCGCCACCTCTGACTTGAGCGTCGATTTTTGT
GATGCTCGTCAGGGGGGCGGAGCCTATGGAAAAACGCCAGCAACGCGGCCTTTTTACGGTTCCTGGCCTT
TTGCTGGCCTTTTGCTCACATGTGAGGGCCTATTTCCCATGATTCCTTCATATTTGCATATACGATACAA
GGCTGTTAGAGAGATAATTGGAATTAATTTGACTGTAAACACAAAGATATTAGTACAAAATACGTGACGT
AGAAAGTAATAATTTCTTGGGTAGTTTGCAGTTTTAAAATTATGTTTTAAAATGGACTATCATATGCTTA
CCGTAATTTGAAAGTATTTCGATTTCTTGGCTTTATATATCTTGTGGAAAGGACGAAACACCGCCTAGCA
GGGGTTGGGAACAGTTT
Features (pLannotate 1.2.2; 19 found; start..end, strand, type, name):
     79..122     +  misc_RNA       gRNA scaffold (fragment): guide RNA scaffold for the Streptococcus pyogenes CRISPR/Cas9 system
    169..454     +  enhancer       CMV enhancer: human cytomegalovirus immediate early enhancer; contains an 18-bp deletion relative to the standard CMV enhancer
    456..573     +  promoter       chicken β-actin promoter (fragment): No description available
    587..707     +  promoter       chicken β-actin promoter (fragment): No description available
    708..935     +  intron         hybrid intron: hybrid between chicken β-actin (CBA) and minute virus of mice (MMV) introns (Gray et al., 2011)
   1073..2674    +  CDS            Cas9(N): N-terminal portion of Streptococcus pyogenes Cas9 (Zetsche et al., 2015)
   2675..5173    +  CDS            Cas9(C): C-terminal portion of Streptococcus pyogenes Cas9 (Zetsche et al., 2015)
   5174..5221    +  CDS            nucleoplasmin NLS: bipartite nuclear localization signal from nucleoplasmin
   5255..5366    +  polyA_signal   bGH poly(A) signal: bovine growth hormone polyadenylation signal
   5471..5611    +  repeat_region  AAV2 ITR: inverted terminal repeat of adeno-associated virus serotype 2 inverted
   5616..5667    -  misc_feature   bom (fragment): basis of mobility region from pBR322
   5686..6141    +  rep_origin     f1 ori (sequence partly withheld): f1 bacteriophage origin of replication; arrow indicates direction of (+) strand synthesis
   6142..6191    -  misc_feature   bom (fragment): basis of mobility region from pBR322
   6293..6328    -  CDS            rop (fragment): Rop protein, which maintains plasmids at low copy number; rop
   6423..6527    +  promoter       AmpR promoter: bla
   6528..7388    +  CDS            AmpR: β-lactamase; bla; confers resistance to ampicillin, carbenicillin, and related antibiotics
   7559..8147    +  rep_origin     ori: high-copy-number ColE1/pMB1/pBR322/pUC origin of replication
   8209..8449    +  promoter       U6 promoter: RNA polymerase III promoter for human U6 snRNA
   8479..72      +  misc_RNA       gRNA scaffold (across the origin): guide RNA scaffold for the Streptococcus pyogenes CRISPR/Cas9 system
