[The description below was written by a language model from this plasmid's Addgene catalogue record and pLannotate feature annotations shown in this document.]
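Description:
pFOXA3.1.0-gDNA is a mammalian CRISPR expression plasmid built on the pX330 backbone that delivers both Streptococcus pyogenes Cas9 and a single guide RNA directed against the human transcription factor gene FOXA3 (also known as HNF3G). It is maintained in E. coli as a high-copy plasmid through a ColE1/pUC-type origin and selected with ampicillin via the β-lactamase gene. An f1/M13 phage origin and a single AAV2 inverted terminal repeat are also annotated as carry-over backbone elements; with only one ITR annotated, nothing in the record indicates use as an AAV packaging vector.

Two expression units work together. A human U6 RNA polymerase III promoter drives the guide RNA, in which a 20-nucleotide FOXA3 target sequence was inserted at the BbsI sites (destroyed during cloning) directly upstream of the S. pyogenes gRNA scaffold. The PAM listed by the depositor belongs to the genomic target and is not present in the plasmid. Downstream, a hybrid promoter made of the CMV enhancer, the chicken β-actin promoter and a hybrid CBA/MVM intron drives Cas9. The annotation splits Cas9 into contiguous N- and C-terminal portions that together form one continuous coding sequence, followed by a nucleoplasmin bipartite nuclear localization signal and a bovine growth hormone polyadenylation signal.

The repository-sequenced record (8,482 nt) and the depositor's record (8,508 nt) show the same architecture. They differ by a small length discrepancy within the chicken β-actin promoter, which appears as two fragments in the sequenced version. The depositor notes that the plasmid is meant to be used with a companion construct, pFOXA3-donor, which implies Cas9 cleavage at the FOXA3 locus paired with donor-templated editing, though the record does not describe the intended modification.
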