Addgene plasmid #112417: pFOXA3.1.0-gDNA
Purpose: CRISPR plasmid for expression of Cas9 and gRNA targeting human transcription factor FOXA3
Depositing lab: Kevin White. Depositing organization: University of Chicago.
Backbone
  Vector backbone: pX330
  Backbone manufacturer: Zhang lab (Addgene plasmid ID: 42230)
  Vector type: Mammalian Expression, CRISPR
Growth in bacteria
  Bacterial resistance: Ampicillin, 100 μg/mL
  Growth temperature: 37°C
  Growth strain: DH5alpha
  Copy number: High Copy
Gene/Insert
  Gene/Insert name: FOXA3
  gRNA/shRNA sequence: CCTAGCAGGGGTTGGGAACA TGG
  Species: H. sapiens (human)
  Entrez Gene: FOXA3 (a.k.a. FKHH3, HNF3G, TCF3G)
  Cloning method: Restriction Enzyme; 5′ cloning site BbsI (destroyed during cloning); 3′ cloning site BbsI (destroyed during cloning)
  Sequencing primers: 5′ hU6-F (5'-GAGGGCCTATTTCCCATGATT-3')
Terms and licenses: Academic/Nonprofit Terms; Industry Terms: Not Available to Industry
Depositor comments: gRNA sequence listed includes 20 nucleotide target sequence, followed by the uncloned PAM sequence. The PAM sequence is not present in the plasmid. Use with plasmid pFOXA3-donor.
How to cite: pFOXA3.1.0-gDNA was a gift from Kevin White (Addgene plasmid # 112417 ; http://n2t.net/addgene:112417 ; RRID:Addgene_112417)
